>Addgene plasmid #182484 | Coexpressed Free ClLIS1 (M) | addgene full sequence | sequence record 360440 | Addgene NGS Result
ACAGTTTTTTAGTTTTGCTGGCCGCATCTTCTCAAATATGCTTCCCAGCCTGCTTTTCTGTAACGTTCAC
CCTCTACCTTAGCATCCCTTCCCTTTGCAAATAGTCCTACTAGTTATAGTTTTTTCTCCTTGACGTTAAA
GTATAGAGGTATATTAACAATTTTTTGTTGATACTTTTATGACATTTGAATAAGAAGTAATACAAACCGA
AAATGTTGAAAGTATTAGTTAAAGTGGTTATGCAGCTTTTGCATTTATATATCTGTTAATAGATCAAAAA
TCATCGCTTCGCTGATTAATTACCCCAGAAATAAGGCTAAAAAACTAATCGCATTATTATCCTATGGTTG
TTAATTTGATTCGTTGATTTGAAGGTTTGTGGGGCCAGGTTACTGCCAATTTTTCCTCTTCATAACCATA
AAAGCTAGTATTGTAGAATCTTTATTGTTCGGAGCAGTGCGGCGCGAGGCACATCTGCGTTTCAGGAACG
CGACCGGTGAAGACCAGGACGCACGGAGGAGAGTCTTCCGTCGGAGGGCTGTCGCCCGCTCGGCGGCTTC
TAATCCGTACTTCAATATAGCAATGAGCAGTTAAGCGTATTACTGAAAGTTCCAAAGAGAAGGTTTTTTT
AGGCTAAGATAATGGGGCTCTTTACATTTCCACAACATATAAGTAAGATTAGATATGGATATGTATATGG
TGGTATTGCCATGTAATATGATTATTAAACTTCTTTGCGTCCATCCAAAAAAAAAAGTAAGAATTTTTGA
AAATTCAATATAAGGATCCAAAATGGCTTCAGAAAAAGAAATTAGGAGAGAGAGATTCTTGAACGTTTTC
CCTAAATTAGTAGAGGAATTGAACGCATCGCTTTTGGCTTACGGTATGCCTAAGGAAGCATGTGACTGGT
ATGCCCACTCATTGAACTACAACACTCCAGGCGGTAAGCTAAATAGAGGTTTGTCCGTTGTGGACACGTA
TGCTATTCTCTCCAACAAGACCGTTGAACAATTGGGGCAAGAAGAATACGAAAAGGTTGCCATTCTAGGT
TGGTGCATTGAGTTGTTGCAGGCTTACTGGTTGGTCGCCGATGATATGATGGACAAGTCCATTACCAGAA
GAGGCCAACCATGTTGGTACAAGGTTCCTGAAGTTGGGGAAATTGCCATCTGGGACGCATTCATGTTAGA
GGCTGCTATCTACAAGCTTTTGAAATCTCACTTCAGAAACGAAAAATACTACATAGATATCACCGAATTG
TTCCATGAGGTCACCTTCCAAACCGAATTGGGCCAATTGATGGACTTAATCACTGCACCTGAAGACAAAG
TCGACTTGAGTAAGTTCTCCCTAAAGAAGCACTCCTTCATAGTTACTTTCAAGACTGCTTACTATTCTTT
CTACTTGCCTGTCGCATTGGCCATGTACGTTGCCGGTATCACGGATGAAAAGGATTTGAAACAAGCCAGA
GATGTCTTGATTCCATTGGGTGAATACTTCCAAATTCAAGATGACTACTTAGACTGCTTCGGTACCCCAG
AACAGATCGGTAAGATCGGTACAGATATCCAAGATAACAAATGTTCTTGGGTAATCAACAAGGCATTAGA
ACTTGCTTCCGCAGAACAAAGAAAGACTTTAGACGAAAATTACGGTAAGAAGGACTCAGTCGCAGAAGCC
AAATGCAAAAAGATTTTCAATGACTTGAAAATTGAACAGCTATACCACGAATATGAAGAGTCTATTGCCA
AGGATTTGAAGGCCAAAATTTCTCAGGTCGATGAGTCTCGTGGCTTCAAAGCTGATGTCTTAACTGCGTT
CTTGAACAAAGTTTACAAGAGAAGCAAATAAAGATCTTTTGCCAGCTTACTATCCTTCTTGAAAATATGC
ACTCTATATCTTTTAGTTCTTAATTGCAACACATAGATTTGCTGTATAACGAATTTTATGCTATTTTTTA
AATTTGGAGTTCAGTGATAAAAGTGTCACAGCGAATTTCCTCACATGTAGGGACCGAATTGTTTACAAGT
TCTCTGTACCACCATGGAGACATCAAAAATTGAAAATCTATGGAAAGATATGGACGGTAGCAACAAGAAT
ATAGCACGAGCCGCGGAGTTCATTTCGTTACTTTTGATATCACTCACAACTATTGCGAAGCGCTTCAGTG
AAAAAATCATAAGGAAAAGTTGTAAATATTATTGGTAGTATTCGTTTGGTAAAGTAGAGGGGGTAATTTT
TCCCCTTTATTTTGTTCATACATTCTTAAATTGCTTTGCCTCTCCTTTTGGAAAGCTATACTTCGGAGCA
CTGTTGAGCGAAGGCTCATTAGATATATTTTCTGTCATTTTCCTTAACCCAAAAATAAGGGAAAGGGTCC
AAAAAGCGCTCGGACAACTGTTGACCGTGATCCGAAGGACTGGCTATACAGTGTTCACAAAATAGCCAAG
CTGAAAATAATGTGTAGCTATGTTCAGTTAGTTTGGCTAGCAAAGATATAAAAGCAGGTCGGAAATATTT
ATGGGCATTATTATGCAGAGCATCAACATGATAAAAAAAAACAGTTGAATATTCCCTCAAAAGAGCTCAA
AATGAGAAGATCAGCTAACTATCAACCATCCATTTGGGACCACGACTTTTTACAATCCTTGAACTCTAAC
TACACCGACGAAGCATACAAGAGAAGAGCAGAAGAATTACGTGGTAAAGTAAAGATAGCCATCAAAGATG
TCATCGAACCTTTGGACCAATTGGAATTGATTGATAACTTGCAAAGATTGGGTTTAGCCCATAGATTTGA
AACCGAAATCAGAAACATCTTGAACAACATCTATAACAACAATAAGGATTACAACTGGAGAAAGGAAAAT
TTGTACGCTACTTCCTTGGAATTCAGATTGTTAAGACAACACGGTTACCCAGTCAGTCAAGAAGTTTTTA
ACGGTTTCAAGGATGACCAAGGTGGTTTTATTTGTGATGACTTCAAGGGTATATTGTCCTTGCATGAAGC
TTCTTACTACTCATTGGAAGGTGAAAGTATAATGGAAGAAGCATGGCAATTCACTTCCAAACACTTGAAG
GAAGTTATGATAAGTAAAAATATGGAAGAAGATGTTTTCGTAGCTGAACAAGCAAAGAGAGCCTTGGAAT
TACCATTGCATTGGAAAGTTCCTATGTTGGAAGCAAGATGGTTCATCCATATATACGAAAGAAGAGAAGA
TAAGAACCACTTGTTGTTGGAATTGGCAAAGATGGAATTCAATACATTACAAGCCATCTATCAAGAAGAA
TTGAAGGAAATCTCTGGTTGGTGGAAGGATACCGGTTTGGGTGAAAAGTTGTCATTCGCTAGAAATAGAT
TGGTCGCATCTTTCTTATGGTCAATGGGTATTGCCTTTGAACCTCAATTCGCTTACTGTAGAAGAGTTTT
GACAATCTCTATTGCATTGATCACCGTTATAGATGACATCTATGACGTATACGGTACTTTGGATGAATTG
GAAATCTTTACAGACGCTGTTGAAAGATGGGATATCAACTATGCATTAAAGCATTTGCCAGGTTACATGA
AGATGTGCTTTTTAGCCTTGTACAACTTCGTCAACGAATTCGCTTACTACGTTTTGAAGCAACAAGATTT
CGACTTATTGTTATCTATTAAAAACGCTTGGTTGGGTTTGATACAAGCCTATTTGGTAGAGGCTAAGTGG
TACCATTCTAAGTACACACCTAAGTTGGAAGAATACTTGGAAAACGGTTTAGTCTCAATCACTGGTCCAT
TGATCATCACAATCTCCTATTTGAGTGGTACTAACCCTATCATTAAAAAGGAATTGGAATTCTTGGAATC
AAACCCAGATATCGTTCACTGGTCTTCAAAAATTTTCAGATTGCAAGATGACTTAGGTACTTCCAGTGAC
GAAATTCAAAGAGGTGACGTACCTAAATCTATACAATGCTACATGCATGAAACAGGTGCATCAGAAGAAG
TTGCCAGACAACACATTAAGGATATGATGAGACAAATGTGGAAAAAGGTTAATGCTTACACCGCAGATAA
AGACTCCCCATTGACTGGTACTACAACCGAATTCTTGTTGAACTTAGTTAGAATGTCTCATTTCATGTAT
TTGCATGGTGACGGTCACGGTGTACAAAATCAAGAAACCATTGATGTCGGTTTTACTTTGTTATTCCAAC
CTATTCCATTAGAAGATAAACACATGGCATTCACCGCATCACCAGGTACAAAGGGTTAATAGCTCGAGAT
AGATTAATTTAAACAGTATATGTACAGTTTTATATATATATATATATATATACATATATAAAGAAACCTG
TGCGTTTTTTGTATTTTCAAATACATTTAGTTTTGGCGCCACTTCTATAAAAGGTCTCATGATATTGTTA
CTCTAGAGATCCCAATACAACAGATCACGTGATCTTTTTGTAAGATGAAGTTGAAGTAGTGTTGCACCGT
GCCAATGCAGGTGGCTATTAGATTAAATATGTGATTTGTTCTATTAAGTTTCCTGTATAATTAATGGGGA
GCGCTGATTCTCTTTTGGTACGCTTCCCATCCAGCATTTCTGTATCTTTCACCTTCAACCTTAGGATCTC
TACCCTTGGCGAAAAGTCCTCTGCCAACAATGATGATATCTGATCCACCACTTACAACTTCGTCGACGGT
TCTGTACTGCTGACCCAATGCATCGCCTTTGTCGTCTAAACCTACACCTGGGGTCATGATTAGCCAATCA
AACCCTTCTTCTCTTCCTCCCATATCGTTCTGAGCAATGAACCCAATAACGAAATCTTTATCACTCTTTG
CAATATCAACGGTACCCTTAGTATATTCACCGTGTGCTAGAGAACCCTTGGAAGACAATTCAGCAAGCAT
CAATAATCCCCTTGGTTCTTTGGTGACCTCTTGCGCACCTTGTTTCAAGCCAGCAACAATACCAGCACCA
GTAACCCCGTGGGCGTTGGTGATATCAGACCATTCTGCGATACGGTAAACGCCCGATGTATATTGTAATT
TGACTGTGTTACCGATATCGGCGAATTTTCTGTCCTCAAATATCAAGAACTTGTATTTCTCTGCCAATGC
TTTCAATGGAACGACAGTACCCTCATAACTGAAATCATCCAAGATATCAACGTGTGTTTTCAAAAGGCAA
ATGTATGGACCCAACGTTTCAACAAGTTTCAATAGCTCATCAGTCGAACGAACGTCAAGAGAAGCACACA
AATTGGTCTTCTTTTCATCCATTAAACGTAAAAGTTTCGATGCAACCGGACTTGCATGAGTCTCAGCTCT
ACTGGTATATGATTTTGTGGACATGTTTTATCTTCGTTTCCTGCAGGTTTTTGTTCTGTGCAGTTGGGTT
AAGAATACTGGGCAATTTCATGTTTCTTCAACACTACATATGCGTATATATACCAATCTAAGTCTGTGCT
CCTTCCTTCGTTCTTCCTTCTGTTCGGAGATTACCGAATCAAAAAAATTTAAATGAATTCACTGGCCGTC
GTTTTACAACGTCGTGACTGGGAAAACCCTGGCGTTACCCAACTTAATCGCCTTGCAGCACATCCCCCTT
TCGCCAGCTGGCGTAATAGCGAAGAGGCCCGCACCGATCGCCCTTCCCAACAGTTGCGCAGCCTGAATGG
CGAATGGCGCCTGATGCGGTATTTTCTCCTTACGCATCTGTGCGGTATTTCACACCGCATATGGTGCACT
CTCAGTACAATCTGCTCTGATGCCGCATAGTTAAGCCAGCCCCGACACCCGCCAACACCCGCTGACGCGC
CCTGACGGGCTTGTCTGCTCCCGGCATCCGCTTACAGACAAGCTGTGACCGTCTCCGGGAGCTGCATGTG
TCAGAGGTTTTCACCGTCATCACCGAAACGCGCGAGACGAAAGGGCCTCGTGATACGCCTATTTTTATAG
GTTAATGTCATGATAATAATGGTTTCTTAGACGTCAGGTGGCACTTTTCGGGGAAATGTGCGCGGAACCC
CTATTTGTTTATTTTTCTAAATACATTCAAATATGTATCCGCTCATGAGACAATAACCCTGATAAATGCT
TCAATAATATTGAAAAAGGAAGAGTATGAGTATTCAACATTTCCGTGTCGCCCTTATTCCCTTTTTTGCG
GCATTTTGCCTTCCTGTTTTTGCTCACCCAGAAACGCTGGTGAAAGTAAAAGATGCTGAAGATCAGTTGG
GTGCACGAGTGGGTTACATCGAACTGGATCTCAACAGCGGTAAGATCCTTGAGAGTTTTCGCCCCGAAGA
ACGTTTTCCAATGATGAGCACTTTTAAAGTTCTGCTATGTGGCGCGGTATTATCCCGTATTGACGCCGGG
CAAGAGCAACTCGGTCGCCGCATACACTATTCTCAGAATGACTTGGTTGAGTACTCACCAGTCACAGAAA
AGCATCTTACGGATGGCATGACAGTAAGAGAATTATGCAGTGCTGCCATAACCATGAGTGATAACACTGC
GGCCAACTTACTTCTGACAACGATCGGAGGACCGAAGGAGCTAACCGCTTTTTTGCACAACATGGGGGAT
CATGTAACTCGCCTTGATCGTTGGGAACCGGAGCTGAATGAAGCCATACCAAACGACGAGCGTGACACCA
CGATGCCTGTAGCAATGGCAACAACGTTGCGCAAACTATTAACTGGCGAACTACTTACTCTAGCTTCCCG
GCAACAATTAATAGACTGGATGGAGGCGGATAAAGTTGCAGGACCACTTCTGCGCTCGGCCCTTCCGGCT
GGCTGGTTTATTGCTGATAAATCTGGAGCCGGTGAGCGTGGGTCTCGCGGTATCATTGCAGCACTGGGGC
CAGATGGTAAGCCCTCCCGTATCGTAGTTATCTACACGACGGGGAGTCAGGCAACTATGGATGAACGAAA
TAGACAGATCGCTGAGATAGGTGCCTCACTGATTAAGCATTGGTAACTGTCAGACCAAGTTTACTCATAT
ATACTTTAGATTGATTTAAAACTTCATTTTTAATTTAAAAGGATCTAGGTGAAGATCCTTTTTGATAATC
TCATGACCAAAATCCCTTAACGTGAGTTTTCGTTCCACTGAGCGTCAGACCCCGTAGAAAAGATCAAAGG
ATCTTCTTGAGATCCTTTTTTTCTGCGCGTAATCTGCTGCTTGCAAACAAAAAAACCACCGCTACCAGCG
GTGGTTTGTTTGCCGGATCAAGAGCTACCAACTCTTTTTCCGAAGGTAACTGGCTTCAGCAGAGCGCAGA
TACCAAATACTGTTCTTCTAGTGTAGCCGTAGTTAGGCCACCACTTCAAGAACTCTGTAGCACCGCCTAC
ATACCTCGCTCTGCTAATCCTGTTACCAGTGGCTGCTGCCAGTGGCGATAAGTCGTGTCTTACCGGGTTG
GACTCAAGACGATAGTTACCGGATAAGGCGCAGCGGTCGGGCTGAACGGGGGGTTCGTGCACACAGCCCA
GCTTGGAGCGAACGACCTACACCGAACTGAGATACCTACAGCGTGAGCTATGAGAAAGCGCCACGCTTCC
CGAAGGGAGAAAGGCGGACAGGTATCCGGTAAGCGGCAGGGTCGGAACAGGAGAGCGCACGAGGGAGCTT
CCAGGGGGAAACGCCTGGTATCTTTATAGTCCTGTCGGGTTTCGCCACCTCTGACTTGAGCGTCGATTTT
TGTGATGCTCGTCAGGGGGGCGGAGCCTATGGAAAAACGCCAGCAACGCGGCCTTTTTACGGTTCCTGGC
CTTTTGCTGGCCTTTTGCTCACATGTTCTTTCCTGCGTTATCCCCTGATTCTGTGGATAACCGTATTACC
GCCTTTGAGTGAGCTGATACCGCTCGCCGCAGCCGAACGACCGAGCGCAGCGAGTCAGTGAGCGAGGAAG
CGGAAGAGCGCCCAATACGCAAACCGCCTCTCCCCGCGCGTTGGCCGATTCATTAATGCAGCTGGCACGA
CAGGTTTCCCGACTGGAAAGCGGGCAGTGAGCGCAACGCAATTAATGTGAGTTAGCTCACTCATTAGGCA
CCCCAGGCTTTACACTTTATGCTTCCGGCTCGTATGTTGTGTGGAATTGTGAGCGGATAACAATTTCACA
CAGGAAACAGCTATGACCATGATTACGCCAAGCTTGCATGCATTTAAATCATTACGACCGAGATTCCCGG
GTAATAACTGATATAATTAAATTGAAGCTCTAATTTGTGAGTTTAGTATACATGCATTTACTTATAAT
Features (pLannotate 1.2.2; 16 found; start..end, strand, type, name):
      9..108     -  CDS            URA3 (fragment): orotidine-5'-phosphate decarboxylase, required for uracil biosynthesis; S. cerevisiae URA3; yeast auxotrophic marker, counterselectable with 5-fluoroorotic acid (5-FOA)
    119..772     -  promoter       GAL1,10 promoter: GAL1 and GAL10 genes of S. cerevisiae; divergent inducible promoter, regulated by Gal4
    793..1848    +  CDS            ERG20: FPPS_YEAST - Also known as BOT3, FDS1, FPP1. Experimental evidence at protein level: Swiss-Prot protein existence level 1. Catalyzes the sequential condensation of isopentenyl pyrophosphate with the allylic pyrophosphates, dimethylallyl pyrophosphate, and then with the resultant geranylpyrophosphate to the ultimate product farnesyl pyrophosphate. From Saccharomyces cerevisiae (strain ATCC 204508 / S288c) (Baker's yeast).
   2595..4256    +  CDS            RLC1_CITSI (fragment): Experimental evidence at protein level: Swiss-Prot protein existence level 1. Catalyzes the conversion of geranyl diphosphate to (+)-(4R)- limonene (PubMed:28272875, PubMed:28272876). Produces exclusively the (+)-enantiomer (PubMed:28272875). Can use neryl diphosphate as substrate (PubMed:28272876). Has no activity with farnesyl diphosphate (PubMed:28272875). From Citrus sinensis (Sweet orange) (Citrus aurantium var. sinensis).
   4559..5344    -  CDS            URA3: PYRF_YEAST - Experimental evidence at protein level: Swiss-Prot protein existence level 1. From Saccharomyces cerevisiae (strain ATCC 204508 / S288c) (Baker's yeast).
   5347..5510    -  promoter       URA3 promoter (fragment): S. cerevisiae URA3
   5517..5674    +  CDS            lacZα (fragment): LacZα fragment of β-galactosidase; lacZ fragment
   5680..5779    -  misc_feature   bom (fragment): basis of mobility region from pBR322
   5881..5916    -  CDS            rop (fragment): Rop protein, which maintains plasmids at low copy number; rop
   6011..6115    +  promoter       AmpR promoter: bla
   6116..6976    +  CDS            AmpR: β-lactamase; bla; confers resistance to ampicillin, carbenicillin, and related antibiotics
   7147..7735    +  rep_origin     ori: high-copy-number ColE1/pMB1/pBR322/pUC origin of replication
   7918..8010    +  CDS            lacI (fragment): lac repressor; lacI; The lac repressor binds to the lac operator to inhibit transcription in E. coli. This inhibition can be relieved by adding lactose or isopropyl-β-D-thiogalactopyranoside (IPTG).
   8023..8044    +  protein_bind   CAP binding site: CAP binding activates transcription in the presence of cAMP. E. coli catabolite activator protein
   8059..8089    +  promoter       lac promoter: promoter for the E. coli lac operon
   8097..8113    +  protein_bind   lac operator: The lac repressor binds to the lac operator to inhibit transcription in E. coli. This inhibition can be relieved by adding lactose or isopropyl-β-D-thiogalactopyranoside (IPTG). lac repressor encoded by lacI
