[The description below was written by a language model from this plasmid's Addgene catalogue record and pLannotate feature annotations shown in this document.]
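Description:
Coexpressed Free ClLIS1 (M) is an 8.3 kb yeast integrative plasmid built on the pILGFPB5A backbone for metabolic engineering of monoterpene production in Saccharomyces cerevisiae. It is propagated in E. coli through a high-copy ColE1/pUC-type origin and the AmpR β-lactamase gene for ampicillin selection. The feature table also shows remnants of lacZα, lacI, bom and rop along with a lac promoter/operator, which are leftovers of the cloning backbone. No yeast replication origin (2μ or CEN/ARS) is annotated, consistent with chromosomal integration. Yeast transformants are selected by uracil prototrophy. The record describes the marker as Kluyveromyces lactis URA3, whereas the automated annotation labels the full-length URA3 reading frame and its promoter fragment by homology to the S. cerevisiae gene. A second, short URA3 fragment lies next to the GAL promoter region. It may serve as integration homology, but the record does not state the integration locus.

The payload comprises two separate galactose-regulated, Gal4-controlled expression units. The GAL10 side of an annotated divergent GAL1,10 promoter drives ERG20(F96W-N127W), a double mutant of yeast farnesyl diphosphate synthase. This variant is commonly used to favour release of geranyl diphosphate rather than its extension to farnesyl diphosphate, which increases the supply of monoterpene precursor. A GAL7 promoter, listed in the catalogue but not detected by the annotation software, drives a synthetic limonene synthase gene from Citrus limon (ClLIS1). The annotation matches this gene to a related Citrus sinensis limonene synthase, an enzyme that converts geranyl diphosphate to limonene. Terminators are not annotated. As its name indicates, the two enzymes are coexpressed as free proteins, so the plasmid probably serves as the unfused comparator in work examining translational fusions of terpene synthases.
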