Addgene plasmid #182484: Coexpressed Free ClLIS1 (M)
Purpose: Yeast integrative plasmid for expressing ERG20(F96W-N127W) (GAL10 promoter) and limonene synthase from Citrus limon (ClLIS1; GAL7 promoter). Contains uracil auxotrophic marker (K. lactis URA3).
Depositing lab: Claudia Vickers. Depositing organization: University of Queensland. Publication: Metabolic flux enhancement from the translational fusion of terpene synthases is linked to terpene synthase accumulation. Cheah LC, Liu L, Stark T, Plan MR, Peng B, Lu Z, Schenk G, Sainsbury F, Vickers CE. Metab Eng. 2023 May;77:143-151. doi: 10.1016/j.ymben.2023.03.012. Epub 2023 Mar 28. PubMed 36990382.
Backbone
  Vector backbone: pILGFPB5A
  Vector type: Yeast Expression, Synthetic Biology ; Metabolic engineering
  Selectable markers: URA3
Growth in bacteria
  Bacterial resistance: Ampicillin, 100 μg/mL
  Growth temperature: 37°C
  Growth strain: DH5alpha
  Copy number: High Copy
Gene/Insert 1
  Gene/Insert name: FPPS(M) (alt name: ERG20(F96W-N127W), farnesyl diphosphate synthase)
  Species: S. cerevisiae (budding yeast), Synthetic
  Insert size (bp): 1059
  Promoter: GAL10
  Cloning method: Gibson Cloning
  Sequencing primers: 5′ GTGGTAATGCCATGTAATATGATTATTAAAC; 3′ CTCAACAGTGCTCCGAAG
Gene/Insert 2
  Gene/Insert name: LS (alt name: ClLIS1, limonene synthase)
  Species: Synthetic; Citrus limon
  Insert size (bp): 1668
  Promoter: GAL7
  Cloning method: Gibson Cloning
  Sequencing primers: 5′ TAGTATTCGTTTGGTAAAGTAGAGG; 3′ GCATTGGCACGGTGCAACAC
Terms and licenses: Academic/Nonprofit Terms; Industry Terms: Not Available to Industry
Depositor comments: Please visit https://www.biorxiv.org/content/10.1101/2022.11.08.515726v1 for bioRxiv preprint.
How to cite: Coexpressed Free ClLIS1 (M) was a gift from Claudia Vickers (Addgene plasmid # 182484 ; http://n2t.net/addgene:182484 ; RRID:Addgene_182484)
